>Addgene plasmid #78498 | pJQ200KS | depositor full sequence | sequence record 154517 | pJQ200KS sequence 5213 bps
TAGTGGATCCCCCGGGCTGCAGGAATTCGATATCAAGCTTATCGATACCGTCGACCTCGAGGGGGGGCCC
GGTACCCAGCTTTTGTTCCCTTTAGTGAGGGTTAATTGCGCGCTTGGCGTAATCATGGTCATAGCTGTTT
CCTGTGTGAAATTGTTATCCGCTCACAATTCCACACAACATACGAGCCGGGAGCATAAAGTGTAAAGCCT
GGGGTGCCTAATGAGTGAGCTAACTCACATTAATTGCGTTGCGCTCACTGCCCGCTTTCCAGTCGGGAAA
CCTGTCGTGCCAGGGGAATTAATTCTGTCCCTCCTGTTCAGCTACTGACGGGGTGGTGCGTAACGGCAAA
AGCACCGCCGGACATCAGCGCTAGCGGAGTGTATACTGGCTTACTATGTTGGCACTGATGAGGGTGTCAG
TGAAGTGCTTCATGTGGCAGGAGAAAAAAGGCTGCACCGGTGCGTCAGCAGAATATGTGATACAGGATAT
ATTCCGCTTCCTCGCTCACTGACTCGCTACGCTCGGTCGTTCGACTGCGGCGAGCGGAAATGGCTTACGA
ACGGGGCGGAGATTTCCTGGAAGATGCCAGGAAGATACTTAACAGGGAAGTGAGAGGGCCGCGGCAAAGC
CGTTTTTCCATAGGCTCCGCCCCCCTGACAAGCATCACGAAATCTGACGCTCAAATCAGTGGTGGCGAAA
CCCGACAGGACTATAAAGATACCAGGCGTTTCCCCCTGGCGGCTCCCTCGTGCGCTCTCCTGTTCCTGCC
TTTCGGTTTACCGGTGTCATTCCGCTGTTATGGCCGCGTTTGTCTCATTCCACGCCTGACACTCAGTTCC
GGGTAGGCAGTTCGCTCCAAGCTGGACTGTATGCACGAACCCCCCGTTCAGTTCGACCGCTGCGCCTTAT
CCGGTAACTATCGTCTTGAGTCCAACCCGGAAAGACATGCAAAAGCACCACTGGCAGCAGCCACTGGTAA
TTGATTTAGAGGAGTTAGTCTTGAAGTCATGCGCCGGTTAAGGCTAAACTGAAAGGACAAGTTTTGGTGA
CTGCGCTCCTCCAAGCCAGTTACCTCGGTTCAAAGAGTTGGTAGCTCAGAGAACCTTCGAAAACCGCCCT
GCAAGGCGGTTTTTTCGTTTTCAGAGCAAGAGATTACGCGCAGACCAAAACGATCTCAAGAAGATCATCT
TATTAATCAGATAAAATATTTCTAGCTAGAGTCGATCTTCGCCAGCAGGGCAGGATCGTGGCATCACCGA
ACCGCGCCGTGCCGCTCGTCGGTGAGCCAGAGTTTCAGCAGGCCGCCCAGGGGGAGGTCGCCATTGATGC
GGGCCAGCTCGCGGACGTGCTCATAGTCCACGACGCCCGTGATTTTGTAGCCCTGGCCGACGCGACAGGT
AGGCCGACAGCTCATGCCGGCCGCCGCCGCCTTTTCCTCAATCGCTCTTCGTTCGTCTGGAAGGCAGTAC
ACCTTGATAGGTGGGCTGCCCTTCCTGGTTGGCTTGGTTTCATCAGCCATCCGCTTGCCCTCATCTGTTA
CGCCGGCGGTAGCCGGCCAGCCTCGCAGAGCAGGATTCCCGTTGAGCACCGCCAGGTGCGAATAAGGGAC
AGTGAAGAAGGAACACCCGCTCGCGGGTGGGCCTACTTCACCTATCCTGCCCGGCTGACGCCGTTGGATA
CACCAAGGAAAGTCTACGCGAACCCTTTGGCAAAATCCTGTATATCGTGCGAAAAAGGATGGATATACCG
AAAAAATCGCTATAATGACCCCGAAGCAGGGTTATGCAGCGGAAAAGCGCTGCTTCCCTGCTGTTTTGTG
GAATATCTACCGACTGGAAACAGGCAAATGCAGGAAATTACTGAACTGAGGGGACAGGCGAGAGACGATG
CCAAAGAGCTACACCGACGAGCTGGCCGAGTGGGTTGAATCCCGCGCGGCCAAGAAGCGCCGGCGTGATG
AGGCTGCGGTTGCGTTCCTGGCGGTGAGGGCGGATGTCGATCGACTCTAGCTAGAGGATCGATCCTTTTT
AACCCATCACATATACCTGCCGTTCACTATTATTTAGTGAAATGAGATATTATGATATTTTCTGAATTGT
GATTAAAAAGGCAACTTTATGCCCATGCAACAGAAACTATAAAAAATACAGAGAATGAAAAGAAACAGAT
AGATTTTTTAGTTCTTTAGGCCCGTAGTCTGCAAATCCTTTTATGATTTTCTATCAAACAAAAGAGGAAA
ATAGACCAGTTGCAATCCAAACGAGAGTCTAATAGAATGAGGTCGAAAAGTAAATCGCGCGGGTTTGTTA
CTGATAAAGCAGGCAAGACCTAAAATGTGTAAAGGGCAAAGTGTATACTTTGGCGTCACCCCTTACATAT
TTTAGGTCTTTTTTTATTGTGCGTAACTAACTTGCCATCTTCAAACAGGAGGGCTGGAAGAAGCAGACCG
CTAACACAGTACATAAAAAAGGAGACATGAACGATGAACATCAAAAAGTTTGCAAAACAAGCAACAGTAT
TAACCTTTACTACCGCACTGCTGGCAGGAGGCGCAACTCAAGCGTTTGCGAAAGAAACGAACCAAAAGCC
ATATAAGGAAACATACGGCATTTCCCATATTACACGCCATGATATGCTGCAAATCCCTGAACAGCAAAAA
AATGAAAAATATCAAGTTCCTGAATTCGATTCGTCCACAATTAAAAATATCTCTTCTGCAAAAGGCCTGG
ACGTTTGGGACAGCTGGCCATTACAAAACGCTGACGGCACTGTCGCAAACTATCACGGCTACCACATCGT
CTTTGCATTAGCCGGAGATCCTAAAAATGCGGATGACACATCGATTTACATGTTCTATCAAAAAGTCGGC
GAAACTTCTATTGACAGCTGGAAAAACGCTGGCCGCGTCTTTAAAGACAGCGACAAATTCGATGCAAATG
ATTCTATCCTAAAAGACCAAACACAAGAATGGTCAGGTTCAGCCACATTTACATCTGACGGAAAAATCCG
TTTATTCTACACTGATTTCTCCGGTAAACATTACGGCAAACAAACACTGACAACTGCACAAGTTAACGTA
TCAGCATCAGACAGCTCTTTGAACATCAACGGTGTAGAGGATTATAAATCAATCTTTGACGGTGACGGAA
AAACGTATCAAAATGTACAGCAGTTCATCGATGAAGGCAACTACAGCTCAGGCGACAACCATACGCTGAG
AGATCCTCACTACGTAGAAGATAAAGGCCACAAATACTTAGTATTTGAAGCAAACACTGGAACTGAAGAT
GGCTACCAAGGCGAAGAATCTTTATTTAACAAAGCATACTATGGCAAAAGCACATCATTCTTCCGTCAAG
AAAGTCAAAAACTTCTGCAAAGCGATAAAAAACGCACGGCTGAGTTAGCAAACGGCGCTCTCGGTATGAT
TGAGCTAAACGATGATTACACACTGAAAAAAGTGATGAAACCGCTGATTGCATCTAACACAGTAACAGAT
GAAATTGAACGCGCGAACGTCTTTAAAATGAACGGCAAATGGTACCTGTTCACTGACTCCCGCGGATCAA
AAATGACGATTGACGGCATTACGTCTAACGATATTTACATGCTTGGTTATGTTTCTAATTCTTTAACTGG
CCCATACAAGCCGCTGAACAAAACTGGCCTTGTGTTAAAAATGGATCTTGATCCTAACGATGTAACCTTT
ACTTACTCACACTTCGCTGTACCTCAAGCGAAAGGAAACAATGTCGTGATTACAAGCTATATGACAAACA
GAGGATTCTACGCAGACAAACAATCAACGTTTGCGCCAAGCTTCCTGCTGAACATCAAAGGCAAGAAAAC
ATCTGTTGTCAAAGACAGCATCCTTGAACAAGGACAATTAACAGTTAACAAATAAAAACGCAAAAGAAAA
TGCCGATGGCCGCGGCGTTGTGACAATTTACCGAACAACTCCGCGGCCGGGAAGCCGATCTCGGCTTGAA
CGAATTGTTAGGTGGCGGTACTTGGGTCGATATCAAAGTGCATCACTTCTTCCCGTATGCCCAACTTTGT
ATAGAGAGCCACTGCGGGATCGTCACCGTAATCTGCTTGCACGTAGATCACATAAGCACCAAGCGCGTTG
GCCTCATGCTTGAGGAGATTGATGAGCGCGGTGGCAATGCCCTGCCTCCGGTGCTCGCCGGAGACTGCGA
GATCATAGATATAGATCTCACTACGCGGCTGCTCAAACCTGGGCAGAACGTAAGCCGCGAGAGCGCCAAC
AACCGCTTCTTGGTCGAAGGCAGCAAGCGCGATGAATGTCTTACTACGGAGCAAGTTCCCGAGGTAATCG
GAGTCCGGCTGATGTTGGGAGTAGGTGGCTACGTCTCCGAACTCACTACCGAAAAGATCAAGAGCAGCCC
GCATGGATTTGACTTGGTCAGGGCCGAGCCTACATGTGCGAATGATGCCCATACTTGAGCCACCTAACTT
TGTTTTAGGGCGACTGCCCTGCTGCGTAACATCGTTGCTGCTGCGTAACATCGTTGCTGCTCCATAACAT
GAAACATCGACCCACGGCGTAACGCGCTTGCTGCTTGGATGCCCGAGGCATAGACTGTACAAAAAAACAG
TCATAACAAGCCATGAAAACCGCCACTGCGCCGTTACCACCGCTGCGTTCGGTCAAGGTTCTGGACCAGT
TGCGTGAGCGCATACGCTACTTGCATTACAGTTTACGAACCGAACAGGCTTATGTCAACTGGGTTCGTGC
CTTCATCCGTTTCCACGGTGTGCGTCACCCGGCAACCTTGGGCAGCAGCGAAGTCGAGGCATTTCTGTCC
TGGCTGGCGAACGAGCGCAAGGTTTCGGTCTCCACGCATCGTCAGGCATTGGCGGCCAAGCTGTTCTTCT
ACGGCAAGGTGCTGTGCACGGATCTGCCCTGGCTTCAGGAGATCGGAAGACCTCGGCCGTCGCGGCGCTT
GCCGGTGGTGCTGACCCCGGATGAAGTGGTTCGCATCCTCGGTTTTCTGGAAGGCGAGCATCGTTTGTTC
GCCCAGCTTCTGTATGGAACGGGCATGCGGATCAGTGGGTTTGCAACTGCGGGTCAAGGTCTGGATTTCG
ATCACGGCACGATCATGCTGCGGGAGGGCAAGGGCTCCAAGGATCGGGCCTTGATGTTACCCGAGAGCTT
GGCACCCACGCTGCGCGAGCAGAATTAATTCCC
Features (pLannotate 1.2.2; 17 found; start..end, strand, type, name):
     89..107     -  promoter       T3 promoter: promoter for bacteriophage T3 RNA polymerase
    152..168     -  protein_bind   lac operator: The lac repressor binds to the lac operator to inhibit transcription in E. coli. This inhibition can be relieved by adding lactose or isopropyl-β-D-thiogalactopyranoside (IPTG). lac repressor encoded by lacI
    176..206     -  promoter       lac promoter: promoter for the E. coli lac operon
    221..242     -  protein_bind   CAP binding site: CAP binding activates transcription in the presence of cAMP. E. coli catabolite activator protein
    255..293     -  CDS            lacI (fragment): lac repressor; lacI; The lac repressor binds to the lac operator to inhibit transcription in E. coli. This inhibition can be relieved by adding lactose or isopropyl-β-D-thiogalactopyranoside (IPTG).
    305..373     +  mobile_element IS1 (fragment): prokaryotic transposable element IS1
    492..547     -  rep_origin     RSF ori (fragment): Plasmids containing the RSF 1030 origin of replication can be propagated in E. coli cells that contain additional plasmids with compatible origins.
    635..1179    -  rep_origin     p15A ori: Plasmids containing the medium-copy-number p15A origin of replication can be propagated in E. coli cells that contain a second plasmid with the ColE1 origin.
   1222..1520    -  CDS            traJ (fragment): oriT-recognizing protein; traJ
   1553..1662    -  oriT           oriT: incP origin of transfer
   1888..2001    +  CDS            traK (fragment): TRAK4_ECOLX - Experimental evidence at protein level: Swiss-Prot protein existence level 1. From Escherichia coli.
   2038..2483    +  promoter       sacB promoter: sacR; sacB promoter and control region
   2484..3905    +  CDS            SacB: secreted levansucrase that renders bacterial growth sensitive to sucrose; Bacillus subtilis sacB; negative selection marker
   3998..4531    -  CDS            GmR: gentamycin acetyltransferase; aacC1; confers resistance to gentamycin
   4720..4748    -  promoter       Pc promoter: intI1 (promoter lies within the coding sequence); class 1 integron promoter
   4726..5112    -  CDS            YPR2_ECOLX: Protein predicted: Swiss-Prot protein existence level 4. From Escherichia coli.
   5213..76      +  misc_feature   MCS (fragment) (across the origin): pBluescript multiple cloning site
