[The description below was written by a language model from this plasmid's Addgene catalogue record and pLannotate feature annotations shown in this document.]
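Description:
pJQ200KS is an empty-backbone suicide vector built for gene replacement (allelic exchange) in Gram-negative bacteria. It derives from pJQ200, into whose SmaI site a PvuII fragment carrying a multiple cloning site and a partial lacZ alpha gene was inserted. According to the depositor, it is identical to its sibling pJQ200SK except that the polylinker comes from pBluescript KS rather than SK, so the cloning sites are in the opposite orientation. The catalogue lists the backbone as 4,922 bp, while the annotated full sequence is 5,213 nt. That difference is consistent with the added polylinker fragment.

The plasmid replicates from a p15A origin, which functions in E. coli but not in many non-enteric Gram-negative hosts, and this narrow host range underlies its suicide behaviour. The record lists it as high copy, although p15A is generally regarded as a medium-copy origin. Selection is by gentamicin resistance (aacC1 acetyltransferase), apparently driven by the class 1 integron Pc promoter annotated upstream. An IncP oriT, flanked by traJ and traK fragments, allows the plasmid to be mobilised by conjugation from a donor that supplies the transfer functions in trans. The Bacillus subtilis sacB gene, with its native promoter and control region, encodes levansucrase and makes cells sucrose sensitive, providing counterselection.

The MCS is flanked by the lac promoter, operator and CAP site and by a T3 promoter. T7 and T3 are listed as sequencing primers, and the lacZ alpha fragment presumably allows blue/white screening of inserts. In typical use, a mutated allele is cloned into the MCS and the plasmid is conjugated into the target strain. Gentamicin selects single-crossover integrants, and sucrose then selects cells that have lost the vector through a second recombination.
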