Addgene plasmid #78498: pJQ200KS
Purpose: (Empty Backbone) Suicide vector
Depositing lab: Michael Hynes. Depositing organization: University of Calgary. Publication: Versatile suicide vectors which allow direct selection for gene replacement in gram-negative bacteria. Quandt J, Hynes MF. Gene. 1993 May 15;127(1):15-21. 0378-1119(93)90611-6 PubMed 8486283.
Backbone
  Vector backbone: pJQ200
  Backbone size (bp): 4922
  Modifications to backbone: added multiple cloning site and partial lacZ alpha gene as PvuII fragment cloned into the SmaI site of pJQ200
  Vector type: Suicide plasmid
  Selectable markers: Gentamicin
Growth in bacteria
  Bacterial resistance: Gentamicin, 10 μg/mL
  Growth temperature: 37°C
  Growth strain: DH5alpha
  Copy number: High Copy
Gene/Insert
  Cloning method: Restriction Enzyme
  Sequencing primers: 5′ T7; 3′ T3
Resource information
  A portion of this plasmid was derived from a plasmid made by: We constructed this plasmid in the lab
Terms and licenses: Academic/Nonprofit Terms; Industry Terms: Not Available to Industry
Depositor comments: This is a suicide vector for gene replacement. It is identical to pJQ200SK except that the multiple cloning site is from pBluescriptKS instead of from pBluescriptSK
How to cite: pJQ200KS was a gift from Michael Hynes (Addgene plasmid # 78498 ; http://n2t.net/addgene:78498 ; RRID:Addgene_78498)
