>Addgene plasmid #78498 | pJQ200KS | addgene partial sequence | sequence record 153083 | gent-F 5'-tacgtgcaagcagattacgg-3'
GGCATACGGGAAGAAGTGATGCACTTTGATATCGACCCAAGTACCGCCACCTAACAATTCGTTCAAGCCG
AGATCGGCTTCCCGGCCGCGGAGTTGTTCGGTAAATTGTCACAACGCCGCGGCCATCGGCATTTTCTTTT
GCGTTTTTATTTGTTAACTGTTAATTGTCCTTGTTCAAGGATGCTGTCTTTGACAACAGATGTTTTCTTG
CCTTTGATGTTCAGCAGGAAGCTTGGCGCAAACGTTGATTGTTTGTCTGCGTAGAATCCTCTGTTTGTCA
TATAGCTTGTAATCACGACATTGTTTCCTTTCGCTTGAGGTACAGCGAAGTGTGAGTAAGTAAAGGTTAC
ATCGTTAGGATCAAGATCCATTTTTAACACAAGGCCAGTTTTGTTCAGCGGCTTGTATGGGCCAGTTAAA
GAATTAGAAACATAACCAAGCATGTAAATATCGTTAGACGTAATGCCGTCAATCGTCATTTTTGATCCGC
GGGAGTCAGTGAACAGGTACCATTTGCCGTTCATTTTAAAGACGTTCGCGCGTTCAATTTCATCTGTTAC
TGTGTTAGATGCAATCAGCGGTTTCATCACTTTTTTCAGTGTGTAATCATCGTTTAGCTCAATCATACCG
AGAGCGCCGTTTGCTAACTCAGCCGTGCGTTTTTTATCGCTTTGCAGAAGTTTTTGACTTTCTTGACGGA
AGAATGATGTGCTTTTGCCATAGTATGCTTTGTTAAATAAAGATTCTTCGCCTTGGTAGCCATCTTCAGT
TCCAGTGTTTGCTTCAAATACTAAGTATTTGTGGCCTTTATCTTCTACGTAGTGAGGATCTCTCAGCGTA
TGGTTG
