>Addgene plasmid #78498 | pJQ200KS | addgene partial sequence | sequence record 153085 | sacB-N 5'-ggatctctcagcgtatggttg-3'
ATCGATGAACTGCTGTACATTTTGATACGTTTTTCCGTCACCGTCAAAGATTGATTTATAATCCTCTACA
CCGTTGATGTTCAAAGAGCTGTCTGATGCTGATACGTTAACTTGTGCAGTTGTCAGTGTTTGTTTGCCGT
AATGTTTACCGGAGAAATCAGTGTAGAATAAACGGATTTTTCCGTCAGATGTAAATGTGGCTGAACCTGA
CCATTCTTGTGTTTGGTCTTTTAGGATAGAATCATTTGCATCGAATTTGTCGCTGTCTTTAAAGACGCGG
CCAGCGTTTTTCCAGCTGTCAATAGAAGTTTCGCCGACTTTTTGATAGAACATGTAAATCGATGTGTCAT
CCGCATTTTTAGGATCTCCGGCTAATGCAAAGACGATGTGGTAGCCGTGATAGTTTGCGACAGTGCCGTC
AGCGTTTTGTAATGGCCAGCTGTCCCAAACGTCCAGGCCTTTTGCAGAAGAGATATTTTTAATTGTGGAC
GAATCGAATTCAGGAACTTGATATTTTTCATTTTTTTGCTGTTCAGGGATTTGCAGCATATCATGGCGTG
TAATATGGGAAATGCCGTATGTTTCCTTATATGGCTTTTGGTTCGTTTCTTTCGCAAACGCTTGAGTTGC
GCCTCCTGCCAGCAGTGCGGTAGTAAAGGTTAATACTGTTGCTTGTTTTGCAAACTTTTTGATGTTCATC
GTTCATGTCTCCTTTTTTATGTACTGTGTTAGCGGTCTGCTTCTTCCAGCCCTCCTGTTTGAAGATGGCA
AGTTAGTTACGCACAATAA
