>Addgene plasmid #78498 | pJQ200KS | addgene partial sequence | sequence record 154515 | T7 5'-TAATACGACTCACTATAGGG-3'
TAGTGGATCCCCCGGGCTGCAGGAATTCGATATCAAGCTTATCGATACCGTCGACCTCGAGGGGGGGCCC
GGTACCCAGCTTTTGTTCCCTTTAGTGAGGGTTAATTGCGCGCTTGGCGTAATCATGGTCATAGCTGTTT
CCTGTGTGAAATTGTTATCCGCTCACAATTCCACACAACATACGAGCCGGGAGCATAAAGTGTAAAGCCT
GGGGTGCCTAATGAGTGAGCTAACTCACATTAATTGCGTTGCGCTCACTGCCCGCTTTCCAGTCGGGAAA
CCTGTCGTGCCAGGGGAATTAATTCTGTCCCTCCTGTTCAGCTACTGACGGGGTGGTGCGTAACGGCAAA
AGCACCGCCGGACATCAGCGCTAGCGGAGTGTATACTGGCTTACTATGTTGGCACTGATGAGGGTGTCAG
TGAAGTGCTTCATGTGGCAGGAGAAAAAAGGCTGCACCGGTGCGTCAGCAGAATATGTGATACAGGATAT
ATTCCGCTTCCTCGCTCACTGACTCGCTACGCTCGGTCGTTCGACTGCGGCGAGCGGAAATGGCTTACGA
ACGGGGCGGAGATTTCCTGGAAGATGCCAGGAAGATACTTAACAGGGAAGTGAGAGGGCCGCGGCAAAGC
CGTTTTTCCATAGGCTCCGCCCCCCTGACAAGCATCACGAAATCTGACGCTCAAATCAGTGGTGGCGAAA
CCCGACAGGACTATAAAGATACCAGGCGTTTCC
